>Addgene plasmid #226461 | pGL4.23[uORF1,2/luc2/minP] | addgene full sequence | sequence record 450179 | Addgene NGS Result
GGCCTAACTGGCCGGTACCTGAGCTCGCTAGCCTCGAGGATATCAAGATCTGGCCTCGGCGGCCAAGCTT
AGACACTAGAGGGTATATAATGGAAGCTCGACTTCCAGCTTGGCAATCCGGTACTGTTGGTAAAAGACAC
GTGCTGGGGCGGGCAGGCGAGCGCCTCAGTCTGGTCGCCTGGCGGTGCCTCCGGCCCCAACGCGCCCGGG
CCGCCGCGGGCCGCGCGCGCCGAAGCCCGGCTGAGTCACTGGCAGGGCAGCGCGCGTGTGGGAAGGGGCG
GAGGGAGTGCGGCCGGCGGGCGGGCGGGGCGCTGGGCTCAGCCGGGCCGCAGGTGACCCGGAGGCCCTCG
CCGCCCGCGGCGCCCCGAGCGCTTTGTGAGCAGTTCCGGAGCCGAGTGGAGGGCGCGAGCCAGATGCGGG
GCGACAGCTGACTTGCTGAGAGGAGGCGGGGAGGCGCGGAGCGCGCGTGTGGTCCTTGCGCCGCTGACTT
CTCCACTGGTTCCTGGGCACCGAAAGATAAACCTCTCATAATGGAAGATGCCAAAAACATTAAGAAGGGC
CCAGCGCCATTCTACCCACTCGAAGACGGGACCGCCGGCGAGCAGCTGCACAAAGCCATGAAGCGCTACG
CCCTGGTGCCCGGCACCATCGCCTTTACCGACGCACATATCGAGGTGGACATTACCTACGCCGAGTACTT
CGAGATGAGCGTTCGGCTGGCAGAAGCTATGAAGCGCTATGGGCTGAATACAAACCATCGGATCGTGGTG
TGCAGCGAGAATAGCTTGCAGTTCTTCATGCCCGTGTTGGGTGCCCTGTTCATCGGTGTGGCTGTGGCCC
CAGCTAACGACATCTACAACGAGCGCGAGCTGCTGAACAGCATGGGCATCAGCCAGCCCACCGTCGTATT
CGTGAGCAAGAAAGGGCTGCAAAAGATCCTCAACGTGCAAAAGAAGCTACCGATCATACAAAAGATCATC
ATCATGGATAGCAAGACCGACTACCAGGGCTTCCAAAGCATGTACACCTTCGTGACTTCCCATTTGCCAC
CCGGCTTCAACGAGTACGACTTCGTGCCCGAGAGCTTCGACCGGGACAAAACCATCGCCCTGATCATGAA
CAGTAGTGGCAGTACCGGATTGCCCAAGGGCGTAGCCCTACCGCACCGCACCGCTTGTGTCCGATTCAGT
CATGCCCGCGACCCCATCTTCGGCAACCAGATCATCCCCGACACCGCTATCCTCAGCGTGGTGCCATTTC
ACCACGGCTTCGGCATGTTCACCACGCTGGGCTACTTGATCTGCGGCTTTCGGGTCGTGCTCATGTACCG
CTTCGAGGAGGAGCTATTCTTGCGCAGCTTGCAAGACTATAAGATTCAATCTGCCCTGCTGGTGCCCACA
CTATTTAGCTTCTTCGCTAAGAGCACTCTCATCGACAAGTACGACCTAAGCAACTTGCACGAGATCGCCA
GCGGCGGGGCGCCGCTCAGCAAGGAGGTAGGTGAGGCCGTGGCCAAACGCTTCCACCTACCAGGCATCCG
CCAGGGCTACGGCCTGACAGAAACAACCAGCGCCATTCTGATCACCCCCGAAGGGGACGACAAGCCTGGC
GCAGTAGGCAAGGTGGTGCCCTTCTTCGAGGCTAAGGTGGTGGACTTGGACACCGGTAAGACACTGGGTG
TGAACCAGCGCGGCGAGCTGTGCGTCCGTGGCCCCATGATCATGAGCGGCTACGTTAACAACCCCGAGGC
TACAAACGCTCTCATCGACAAGGACGGCTGGCTGCACAGCGGCGACATCGCCTACTGGGACGAGGACGAG
CACTTCTTCATCGTGGACCGGCTGAAGAGCCTGATCAAATACAAGGGCTACCAGGTAGCCCCAGCCGAAC
TGGAGAGCATCCTGCTGCAACACCCCAACATCTTCGACGCCGGGGTCGCCGGCCTGCCCGACGACGATGC
CGGCGAGCTGCCCGCCGCAGTCGTCGTGCTGGAACACGGTAAAACCATGACCGAGAAGGAGATCGTGGAC
TATGTGGCCAGCCAGGTTACAACCGCCAAGAAGCTGCGCGGTGGTGTTGTGTTCGTGGACGAGGTGCCTA
AAGGACTGACCGGCAAGTTGGACGCCCGCAAGATCCGCGAGATTCTCATTAAGGCCAAGAAGGGCGGCAA
GATCGCCGTGTAATAATTCTAGAGTCGGGGCGGCCGGCCGCTTCGAGCAGACATGATAAGATACATTGAT
GAGTTTGGACAAACCACAACTAGAATGCAGTGAAAAAAATGCTTTATTTGTGAAATTTGTGATGCTATTG
CTTTATTTGTAACCATTATAAGCTGCAATAAACAAGTTAACAACAACAATTGCATTCATTTTATGTTTCA
GGTTCAGGGGGAGGTGTGGGAGGTTTTTTAAAGCAAGTAAAACCTCTACAAATGTGGTAAAATCGATAAG
GATCCGTCGACCGATGCCCTTGAGAGCCTTCAACCCAGTCAGCTCCTTCCGGTGGGCGCGGGGCATGACT
ATCGTCGCCGCACTTATGACTGTCTTCTTTATCATGCAACTCGTAGGACAGGTGCCGGCAGCGCTCTTCC
GCTTCCTCGCTCACTGACTCGCTGCGCTCGGTCGTTCGGCTGCGGCGAGCGGTATCAGCTCACTCAAAGG
CGGTAATACGGTTATCCACAGAATCAGGGGATAACGCAGGAAAGAACATGTGAGCAAAAGGCCAGCAAAA
GGCCAGGAACCGTAAAAAGGCCGCGTTGCTGGCGTTTTTCCATAGGCTCCGCCCCCCTGACGAGCATCAC
AAAAATCGACGCTCAAGTCAGAGGTGGCGAAACCCGACAGGACTATAAAGATACCAGGCGTTTCCCCCTG
GAAGCTCCCTCGTGCGCTCTCCTGTTCCGACCCTGCCGCTTACCGGATACCTGTCCGCCTTTCTCCCTTC
GGGAAGCGTGGCGCTTTCTCATAGCTCACGCTGTAGGTATCTCAGTTCGGTGTAGGTCGTTCGCTCCAAG
CTGGGCTGTGTGCACGAACCCCCCGTTCAGCCCGACCGCTGCGCCTTATCCGGTAACTATCGTCTTGAGT
CCAACCCGGTAAGACACGACTTATCGCCACTGGCAGCAGCCACTGGTAACAGGATTAGCAGAGCGAGGTA
TGTAGGCGGTGCTACAGAGTTCTTGAAGTGGTGGCCTAACTACGGCTACACTAGAAGAACAGTATTTGGT
ATCTGCGCTCTGCTGAAGCCAGTTACCTTCGGAAAAAGAGTTGGTAGCTCTTGATCCGGCAAACAAACCA
CCGCTGGTAGCGGTGGTTTTTTTGTTTGCAAGCAGCAGATTACGCGCAGAAAAAAAGGATCTCAAGAAGA
TCCTTTGATCTTTTCTACGGGGTCTGACGCTCAGTGGAACGAAAACTCACGTTAAGGGATTTTGGTCATG
AGATTATCAAAAAGGATCTTCACCTAGATCCTTTTAAATTAAAAATGAAGTTTTAAATCAATCTAAAGTA
TATATGAGTAAACTTGGTCTGACAGCGGCCGCAAATGCTAAACCACTGCAGTGGTTACCAGTGCTTGATC
AGTGAGGCACCGATCTCAGCGATCTGCCTATTTCGTTCGTCCATAGTGGCCTGACTCCCCGTCGTGTAGA
TCACTACGATTCGTGAGGGCTTACCATCAGGCCCCAGCGCAGCAATGATGCCGCGAGAGCCGCGTTCACC
GGCCCCCGATTTGTCAGCAATGAACCAGCCAGCAGGGAGGGCCGAGCGAAGAAGTGGTCCTGCTACTTTG
TCCGCCTCCATCCAGTCTATGAGCTGCTGTCGTGATGCTAGAGTAAGAAGTTCGCCAGTGAGTAGTTTCC
GAAGAGTTGTGGCCATTGCTACTGGCATCGTGGTATCACGCTCGTCGTTCGGTATGGCTTCGTTCAACTC
TGGTTCCCAGCGGTCAAGCCGGGTCACATGATCACCCATATTATGAAGAAATGCAGTCAGCTCCTTAGGG
CCTCCGATCGTTGTCAGAAGTAAGTTGGCCGCGGTGTTGTCGCTCATGGTAATGGCAGCACTACACAATT
CTCTTACCGTCATGCCATCCGTAAGATGCTTTTCCGTGACCGGCGAGTACTCAACCAAGTCGTTTTGTGA
GTAGTGTATACGGCGACCAAGCTGCTCTTGCCCGGCGTCTATACGGGACAACACCGCGCCACATAGCAGT
ACTTTGAAAGTGCTCATCATCGGGAATCGTTCTTCGGGGCGGAAAGACTCAAGGATCTTGCCGCTATTGA
GATCCAGTTCGATATAGCCCACTCTTGCACCCAGTTGATCTTCAGCATCTTTTACTTTCACCAGCGTTTC
GGGGTGTGCAAAAACAGGCAAGCAAAATGCCGCAAAGAAGGGAATGAGTGCGACACGAAAATGTTGGATG
CTCATACTCGTCCTTTTTCAATATTATTGAAGCATTTATCAGGGTTACTAGTACGTCTCTCAAGGATAAG
TAAGTAATATTAAGGTACGGGAGGTATTGGACAGGCCGCAATAAAATATCTTTATTTTCATTACATCTGT
GTGTTGGTTTTTTGTGTGAATCGATAGTACTAACATACGCTCTCCATCAAAACAAAACGAAACAAAACAA
ACTAGCAAAATAGGCTGTCCCCAGTGCAAGTGCAGGTGCCAGAACATTTCTCT
Features (pLannotate 1.2.2; 10 found; start..end, strand, type, name):
     77..108     +  promoter       minP: minimal TATA-box promoter with low basal activity
    531..2183    +  CDS            luciferase: firefly luciferase synthetic luc2 version of the luciferase gene
   2227..2348    -  polyA_signal   SV40 poly(A) signal: SV40 polyadenylation signal
   2371..2439    -  CDS            large T antigen (fragment): large T antigen from SV40 (simian virus 40)
   2455..2587    +  CDS            TcR (fragment): tetracycline efflux protein; tet; confers resistance to tetracycline
   2767..3355    -  rep_origin     ori: high-copy-number ColE1/pMB1/pBR322/pUC origin of replication
   3555..4415    -  CDS            AmpR: β-lactamase confers resistance to ampicillin, carbenicillin, and related antibiotics
   4416..4457    -  promoter       AmpR promoter (fragment): bla
   4520..4568    +  polyA_signal   poly(A) signal: synthetic polyadenylation signal
   4582..4673    +  misc_feature   pause site: RNA polymerase II transcriptional pause signal from the human α2 globin gene
