[The description below was written by a language model from this plasmid's Addgene catalogue record and pLannotate feature annotations shown in this document.]
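Description:
pGL4.23[uORF1,2/luc2/minP] is a mammalian firefly luciferase reporter plasmid built on the Promega pGL4 backbone, about 4.7 kb according to the full-sequence record. It is propagated in E. coli through a high-copy ColE1/pUC-type origin and selected with ampicillin via the β-lactamase (AmpR) gene. No mammalian selection marker is annotated, so it is suited to transient transfection assays. The short large T antigen and TcR fragments in the feature table are small annotation hits flanking the SV40 polyadenylation region and do not represent functional genes.

The reporter unit consists of the minimal TATA-box promoter minP, which has low basal activity, followed by the synthetic luc2 firefly luciferase coding sequence and an SV40 poly(A) signal. The roughly 420-nt unannotated interval between minP and the start of luc2 is consistent with the position of the insert described in the catalogue: the 5′UTR of the MET oncogene carrying mutations in upstream open reading frames uORF1 and uORF2, introduced by Gibson cloning. The record does not state the exact nature of the mutations or the species of the MET sequence. Upstream of the promoter, a synthetic poly(A) signal and the human α2-globin RNA polymerase II pause site limit read-through transcription from the backbone, reducing background signal.

Placing the mutated leader ahead of luciferase allows luminescence to report how the MET 5′UTR influences expression when these two uORFs are disabled, presumably by comparison with wild-type or other mutant versions. The associated publication concerns MET overexpression driven by the integrated stress response in cancers, in keeping with use of the construct to test uORF-dependent control.
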