Addgene plasmid #226461: pGL4.23[uORF1,2/luc2/minP]
Purpose: MET 5'UTR (uORF1 and uORF2 mutated) upstream FLuc
Depositing lab: Dogus Altintas & Paolo Comoglio. Publication: The integrated stress response drives MET oncogene overexpression in cancers. Cerqua M, Foiani M, Boccaccio C, Comoglio PM, Altintas DM. EMBO J. 2025 Jan 7. doi: 10.1038/s44318-024-00338-4. PubMed 39774381.
Backbone
  Vector backbone: pGL4
  Backbone manufacturer: Promega
  Vector type: Mammalian Expression
Growth in bacteria
  Bacterial resistance: Ampicillin, 100 μg/mL
  Growth temperature: 37°C
  Growth strain: DH5alpha
  Copy number: Unknown
Gene/Insert
  Gene/Insert name: MET 5'UTR uORF1 uORF2 mutated
  Cloning method: Gibson Cloning
  Sequencing primers: 5′ pGL3FOR
Terms and licenses: Academic/Nonprofit Terms; Industry Terms: Not Available to Industry
How to cite: pGL4.23[uORF1,2/luc2/minP] was a gift from Dogus Altintas & Paolo Comoglio (Addgene plasmid # 226461 ; http://n2t.net/addgene:226461 ; RRID:Addgene_226461)
